>Addgene plasmid #226100 | pcs2-N-HRI(1-138)-GFP-IRES-mCherry | addgene full sequence | sequence record 448250 | Addgene NGS Result
CTGGGTCACGGTCACCACGCCGCCGTCCTCGAAGTTCATCACGCGCTCCCACTTGAAGCCCTCGGGGAAG
GACAGCTTCAAGTAGTCGGGGATGTCGGCGGGGTGCTTCACGTAGGCCTTGGAGCCGTACATGAACTGAG
GGGACAGGATGTCCCAGGCGAAGGGCAGGGGGCCACCCTTGGTCACCTTCAGCTTGGCGGTCTGGGTGCC
CTCGTAGGGGCGGCCCTCGCCCTCGCCCTCGATCTCGAACTCGTGGCCGTTCACGGAGCCCTCCATGTGC
ACCTTGAAGCGCATGAACTCCTTGATGATGGCCATGTTATCCTCCTCGCCCTTGCTCACCATTCCGGAGG
TATTATCGTGTTTTTCAAAGGAAAACCACGTCCCCGTGGTTCGGGGGGCCTAGACGTTTTTTTAACCTCG
ACTAAACACATGTAAAGCATGTGCACCGAGGCCCCAGATCAGATCCCATACAATGGGGTACCTTCTGGGC
ATCCTTCAGCCCCTTGTTGAATACGCTTGAGGAGAGCCATTTGACTCTTTCCACAACTATCCAACTCACA
ACGTGGCACTGGGGTTGTGCCGCCTTTGCAGGTGTATCTTATACACGTGGCTTTTGGCCGCAGAGGCACC
TGTCGCCAGGTGGGGGGTTCCGCTGCCTGCAAAGGGTCGCTACAGACGTTGTTTGTCTTCAAGAAGCTTC
CAGAGGAACTGCTTCCTTCACGACATTCAACAGACCTTGCATTCCTTTGGCGAGAGGGGAAAGACCCCTA
GGAATGCTCGTCAAGAAGACAGGGCCAGGTTTCCGGGCCCTCACATTGCCAAAAGACGGCAATATGGTGG
AAAATAACATATAGACAAACGCACACCGGCCTTATTCCAAGCGGCTTCGGCCAGTAACGTTAGGGGGGGG
GGAGGGAGAGGGGCTCTAGATCACTTGTACAGCTCATCCATGCCGTGGGTGATGGCGGCGGCGGTCACGA
AGCCGAAGTAGATCATGTGATCGCGCTTCTCGTTGGGGTCCTTGGACAGGGCGCTCTGGGTGGACAGGTA
GTGGTTATCGGGCAGCAGCACAGGGCCATCGCCGATGGGGGTATTCTGCTGGTAGTGGTCGGCCAGCTGC
ACGCTGCCATCCTCGATGTTGTGGCGGATCTTGAAGTTCACCTTGATGCCATTCTTGGCCTTGTCGGTCA
TGATGTACACATTGTGGGCGTTGTAGTTGTACTCCATCTTATTGCCCAGGATGTTGCCATCCTCCTTGAA
ATCGGTGCCGGTCAGCTCGATGCGATTCACCAGGGTATCGCCCTCGAACTTCACCTCGGCGCGCGACTTG
TAGTTGCCGTCATCCTCGAAGAAGATGGTGCGCTCCTGGATGTAGCCCTCAGGCATGGCGCTCTTGAAGA
AGTCGTGCTGCTTCATGTGATCGGGGTAGCGTGAGAAGCACTGCACGCCGTAGCTCAGGGTGGTCACCAG
GGTGGGCCAGGGCACAGGCAGCTTGCCGGTGGTGCAGATGAACTTCAGGGTCAGCTTGCCGTAGGTGGCA
TCGCCCTCGCCCTCGCCGCTCACGCTGAACTTGTGGCCATTCACATCGCCATTCAGCTCGATCAGGATGG
GCACGATGCCGGTGAACAGCTCGGCGCCCTTGCTCACCATGCTGCCTCCGCCTCCATCCTGACGAACTCT
CTCTTTAGCAGACCTCATTAAGTGAGTAATAGCTCTGTTGTGATGTAGTCTCAATGAGCTAAACTCGTCA
CTACAAGTGAAAGAAGACAGCAGCCCCATTTTGATAAACGTCTGGCAAAGTAGCTTAAACACCTGTCTTG
AACGAAGTGGGTTTGGTTCATGCACGTGGCTCAAGTGCTCCAGCAAAGAAACCAGCAAGAGTTGGTTTGC
AACTGCAAAAGGGAAGGTTGGCTGTTGTAGGGGTTCTTTTAACACCTGGATTTCTGCTGGAACATCAGAT
TCGTCATATTCGGGGTCCGGGCCCTCGGCGGGAAAGTCGATGGCCGGCGGCGCAGCCACAGCCCCAGCCC
CGTCGCCCTCCTCTTCGCGCTTGCGGACCCCGGAGTTGCCCCCCTGCATGGTGGCGGGATCCGCAAAAAG
AACAAGTAGCTTGTATTCTATAGTGTCACCTAAATCAAGCTTGCTCCGACGTCCCCAGGCAGAATGGCGG
TTCCCTAAACGAGCATTGCTTATATAGACCTCCCATTAGGCACGCCTACCGCCCATTTACGTCAATGGAA
CGCCCATTTGCGTCATTGCCCCTCCCCATTGACGTCAATGGGGATGTACTTGGCAGCCATCGCGGGCCAT
TTACCGCCATTGACGTCAATGGGAGTACTGCCAATGTACCCTGGCGTACTTCCAATAGTAATGTACTTGC
CAAGTTACTATTAATAGATATTGATGTACTGCCAAGTGGGCCATTTACCGTCATTGACGTCAATAGGGGG
CGTGAGAACGGATATGAATGGGCAATGAGCCATCCCATTGACGTCAATGGTGGGTGGTCCTATTGACGTC
AATGGGCATTGAGCCAGGCGGGCCATTTACCGTAATTGACGTCAATGGGGGAGGCGCCATATACGTCAAT
AGGACCGCCCATATGACGTCAATAGGAAAGACCATATATAGAGACCATTGACGTCAATGGGGGAGTGGCT
ATGGGCGGTATTAGGAAGCCCCATATATGGTATATGGGACCGCCCATTGGGAGGGGCTATCTACGTCAAT
AGGAAAACCCATATATGGAATACTATATGGCATAGGGCCAATACATAGTATTGAACCTGGCCAATAGCCA
TATTGGCATAGGGCCATATTGGATATTGCCTATATATTGATCCTGGCATATAGCCAATATGGCCGCCATT
ATTGGCACCATGCCAATTCAATATGGCGGACTTGGCACAGGGCCAAGACCCCTCCTCAAACTTGGCACCG
TGCCAAGTAGACCCCTCCCCAGTTGGCACAGTGCCAGGTCCGCCATATTGAATTGGCATGGTGCCAAGTC
CGCCATATTGAATTGGCTGGGGTCCAGATCCACCATATTGAATTGGCACGAGTCCATATACGCCATATTG
AATTGGCACAGGTCCAGATCCACCATATTGAATTGGCATGAGTCCATATACGCCATATTGAATTGGCGGT
CGACTGGCGTAATAGCGAAGAGGCCCGCACCGATCGCCCTTCCCAACAGTTGCGCAGCCTGAATGGCGAA
TGGG
[124 nt withheld, positions 3225-3348]
C
[91 nt withheld, positions 3350-3440]
A
[49 nt withheld, positions 3442-3490]
CCTTTGACGTTGGAGTCCACGTTCTTT
[37 nt withheld, positions 3518-3554]
ACCCTATCTCGGTCTATTCTTTTGATTTATAAGGGATTTTGCCGATTTCGGCCTATTGGTTAAAAAATGA
GCTGATTTAACAAAAATTTAACGCGAATTTTAACAAAATATTAACGCTTACAATTTAGGTGGCACTTTTC
GGGGAAATGTGCGCGGAACCCCTATTTGTTTATTTTTCTAAATACATTCAAATATGTATCCGCTCATGAG
ACAATAACCCTGATAAATGCTTCAATAATATTGAAAAAGGAAGAGTATGAGTATTCAACATTTCCGTGTC
GCCCTTATTCCCTTTTTTGCGGCATTTTGCCTTCCTGTTTTTGCTCACCCAGAAACGCTGGTGAAAGTAA
AAGATGCTGAAGATCAGTTGGGTGCACGAGTGGGTTACATCGAACTGGATCTCAACAGCGGTAAGATCCT
TGAGAGTTTTCGCCCCGAAGAACGTTTTCCAATGATGAGCACTTTTAAAGTTCTGCTATGTGGCGCGGTA
TTATCCCGTATTGACGCCGGGCAAGAGCAACTCGGTCGCCGCATACACTATTCTCAGAATGACTTGGTTG
AGTACTCACCAGTCACAGAAAAGCATCTTACGGATGGCATGACAGTAAGAGAATTATGCAGTGCTGCCAT
AACCATGAGTGATAACACTGCGGCCAACTTACTTCTGACAACGATCGGAGGACCGAAGGAGCTAACCGCT
TTTTTGCACAACATGGGGGATCATGTAACTCGCCTTGATCGTTGGGAACCGGAGCTGAATGAAGCCATAC
CAAACGACGAGCGTGACACCACGATGCCTGTAGCAATGGCAACAACGTTGCGCAAACTATTAACTGGCGA
ACTACTTACTCTAGCTTCCCGGCAACAATTAATAGACTGGATGGAGGCGGATAAAGTTGCAGGACCACTT
CTGCGCTCGGCCCTTCCGGCTGGCTGGTTTATTGCTGATAAATCTGGAGCCGGTGAGCGTGGGTCTCGCG
GTATCATTGCAGCACTGGGGCCAGATGGTAAGCCCTCCCGTATCGTAGTTATCTACACGACGGGGAGTCA
GGCAACTATGGATGAACGAAATAGACAGATCGCTGAGATAGGTGCCTCACTGATTAAGCATTGGTAACTG
TCAGACCAAGTTTACTCATATATACTTTAGATTGATTTAAAACTTCATTTTTAATTTAAAAGGATCTAGG
TGAAGATCCTTTTTGATAATCTCATGACCAAAATCCCTTAACGTGAGTTTTCGTTCCACTGAGCGTCAGA
CCCCGTAGAAAAGATCAAAGGATCTTCTTGAGATCCTTTTTTTCTGCGCGTAATCTGCTGCTTGCAAACA
AAAAAACCACCGCTACCAGCGGTGGTTTGTTTGCCGGATCAAGAGCTACCAACTCTTTTTCCGAAGGTAA
CTGGCTTCAGCAGAGCGCAGATACCAAATACTGTTCTTCTAGTGTAGCCGTAGTTAGGCCACCACTTCAA
GAACTCTGTAGCACCGCCTACATACCTCGCTCTGCTAATCCTGTTACCAGTGGCTGCTGCCAGTGGCGAT
AAGTCGTGTCTTACCGGGTTGGACTCAAGACGATAGTTACCGGATAAGGCGCAGCGGTCGGGCTGAACGG
GGGGTTCGTGCACACAGCCCAGCTTGGAGCGAACGACCTACACCGAACTGAGATACCTACAGCGTGAGCT
ATGAGAAAGCGCCACGCTTCCCGAAGGGAGAAAGGCGGACAGGTATCCGGTAAGCGGCAGGGTCGGAACA
GGAGAGCGCACGAGGGAGCTTCCAGGGGGAAACGCCTGGTATCTTTATAGTCCTGTCGGGTTTCGCCACC
TCTGACTTGAGCGTCGATTTTTGTGATGCTCGTCAGGGGGGCGGAGCCTATGGAAAAACGCCAGCAACGC
GGCCTTTTTACGGTTCCTGGCCTTTTGCTGGCCTTTTGCTCACATGTTCTTTCCTGCGTTATCCCCTGAT
TCTGTGGATAACCGTATTACCGCCTTTGAGTGAGCTGATACCGCTCGCCGCAGCCGAACGACCGAGCGCA
GCGAGTCAGTGAGCGAGGAAGCGGAAGAGCGCCCAATACGCAAACCGCCTCTCCCCGCGCGTTGGCCGAT
TCATTAATGCAGCTGGCACGACAGGTTTCCCGACTGGAAAGCGGGCAGTGAGCGCAACGCAATTAATGTG
AGTTAGCTCACTCATTAGGCACCCCAGGCTTTACACTTTATGCTCCCGGCTCGTATGTTGTGTGGAATTG
TGAGCGGATAACAATTTCACACAGGAAACAGCTATGACCATGATTACGCCAAGCGCGCAATTAACCCTCA
CTAAAGGGAACAAAAGCTGGGTACCGGGCCCAATGCATTGGCGCCGCGGCCGCGAATTAAAAAACCTCCC
ACACCTCCCCCTGAACCTGAAACATAAAATGAATGCAATTGTTGTTGTTAACTTGTTTATTGCAGCTTAT
AATGGTTACAAATAAAGCAATAGCATCACAAATTTCACAAATAAAGCATTTTTTTCACTGCATTCTAGTT
GTGGTTTGTCCAAACTCATCAATGTATCTTATCATGTCTGGATCTACGTAATACGACTCACTATAGTTCT
AGATCACTTGTACAGCTCGTCCATGCCGCCGGTGGAGTGGCGGCCCTCGGCGCGTTCGTACTGTTCCACG
ATGGTGTAGTCCTCGTTGTGGGAGGTGATGTCCAACTTGATGTTGACGTTGTAGGCGCCGGGCAGCTGCA
CGGGCTTCTTGGCCTTGTAGGTGGTCTTGACCTCAGCGTCGTAGTGGCCGCCGTCCTTCAGCTTCAGCCT
CTGCTTGATCTCGCCCTTCAGGGCGCCGTCCTCGGGGTACATCCGCTCGGAGGAGGCCTCCCAGCCCATG
GTTTTCTTCTGCATTACGGGGCCGTCGGAGGGGAAGTTGGTGCCGCGCAGCTTCACCTTGTAGATGAACT
CGCCGTCCTGCAGGGAGGAGTC
Features (pLannotate 1.2.2; 18 found; start..end, strand, type, name):
    351..923     -  misc_feature   IRES: internal ribosome entry site (IRES) of the encephalomyocarditis virus (EMCV)
    931..1650    -  CDS            AcGFP1: Aequorea coerulescens GFP mammalian codon-optimized
   1666..2079    -  CDS            EIF2AK1 (fragment): E2AK1_HUMAN - Also known as HRI From Homo sapiens (Human).
   2117..2135    -  promoter       SP6 promoter: promoter for bacteriophage SP6 RNA polymerase
   2170..3147    -  promoter       CMV IE94 promoter: enhancer/promoter region of simian cytomegalovirus major immediate early transcription unit IE94
   3154..3220    +  CDS            lacZα (fragment): LacZα fragment of β-galactosidase; lacZ fragment
   3225..3653    +  rep_origin     f1 ori (sequence partly withheld): f1 bacteriophage origin of replication; arrow indicates direction of (+) strand synthesis
   3706..3810    +  promoter       AmpR promoter: bla
   3811..4671    +  CDS            AmpR: β-lactamase; bla; confers resistance to ampicillin, carbenicillin, and related antibiotics
   4842..5430    +  rep_origin     ori: high-copy-number ColE1/pMB1/pBR322/pUC origin of replication
   5613..5705    +  CDS            lacI (fragment): lac repressor; lacI; The lac repressor binds to the lac operator to inhibit transcription in E. coli. This inhibition can be relieved by adding lactose or isopropyl-β-D-thiogalactopyranoside (IPTG).
   5718..5739    +  protein_bind   CAP binding site: CAP binding activates transcription in the presence of cAMP. E. coli catabolite activator protein
   5754..5784    +  promoter       lac promoter: promoter for the E. coli lac operon
   5792..5808    +  protein_bind   lac operator: The lac repressor binds to the lac operator to inhibit transcription in E. coli. This inhibition can be relieved by adding lactose or isopropyl-β-D-thiogalactopyranoside (IPTG). lac repressor encoded by lacI
   5853..5871    +  promoter       T3 promoter: promoter for bacteriophage T3 RNA polymerase
   5984..6118    +  polyA_signal   SV40 poly(A) signal: SV40 polyadenylation signal
   6123..6140    +  promoter       T7 promoter (fragment): promoter for bacteriophage T7 RNA polymerase
   6151..342     -  CDS            mCherry (across the origin): mCherry is a basic (constitutively fluorescent) red fluorescent protein published in 2004, derived from Discosoma sp.. It is reported to be a very rapidly-maturing monomer with low acid sensitivity.
