[The description below was written by a language model from this plasmid's Addgene catalogue record and pLannotate feature annotations shown in this document.]
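Description:
pcs2-N-HRI(1-138)-GFP-IRES-mCherry is a 6.5 kb mammalian expression plasmid built on the pcs2-GFP-IRES-mCherry backbone and intended for transient transfection of mammalian cells. It is propagated in E. coli through a high-copy ColE1/pUC-type origin and selected with ampicillin via the β-lactamase gene. An f1 phage origin and remnants of the lac region (lacZα and lacI fragments, lac promoter and operator) are also annotated as backbone carry-over.

The payload is a single bicistronic transcription unit driven by the simian cytomegalovirus IE94 enhancer/promoter, with an SP6 promoter just downstream that could also support in vitro transcription. The first cistron encodes the N-terminal region of human HRI (EIF2AK1), residues 1-138 only, fused at its C terminus to a GFP that the feature table identifies as codon-optimized AcGFP1. An EMCV internal ribosome entry site follows, allowing cap-independent translation of mCherry from the same mRNA. An SV40 polyadenylation signal lies downstream of mCherry, although it is annotated on the opposite strand to the cassette; T3 and partial T7 promoter sequences flank that region. According to the depositor, the HRI fragment was inserted into the BsmBI-digested backbone.

This layout is a ratiometric protein stability reporter. Because both fluorescent proteins come from one transcript, mCherry serves as an internal control for transfection efficiency and expression level, while the GFP signal reflects the abundance of the HRI fragment fusion. Changes in the GFP-to-mCherry ratio, typically read by flow cytometry, therefore report on turnover conferred by the HRI N-terminal region. The associated study concerns silencing of a stress response by an E3 ubiquitin ligase.
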