Addgene plasmid #226100: pcs2-N-HRI(1-138)-GFP-IRES-mCherry
Purpose: HRI N-terminal region (residues 1-138) stability reporter construct for transient expression in mammalian cells
Depositing lab: Michael Rape. Depositing organization: University of California, Berkeley. Publication: Stress response silencing by an E3 ligase mutated in neurodegeneration. Haakonsen DL, Heider M, Ingersoll AJ, Vodehnal K, Witus SR, Uenaka T, Wernig M, Rape M. Nature. 2024 Feb;626(8000):874-880. doi: 10.1038/s41586-023-06985-7. Epub 2024 Jan 31. PubMed 38297121.
Backbone
  Vector backbone: pcs2-GFP-IRES-mCherry
  Vector type: Mammalian Expression
Growth in bacteria
  Bacterial resistance: Ampicillin, 100 μg/mL
  Growth temperature: 37°C
  Growth strain: DH5alpha
  Copy number: Unknown
Gene/Insert
  Gene/Insert name: HRI
  Species: H. sapiens (human)
  Mutation: contains only N-HRI (aa 1-138)
  Entrez Gene: EIF2AK1 (a.k.a. HCR, HRI, LEMSPAD, hHRI)
  Tag / fusion protein: GFP (C terminal on backbone)
Terms and licenses: Academic/Nonprofit Terms; Industry Terms: Not Available to Industry
Depositor comments: Cloned into BsmBI digested pcs2-GFP-IRES-mCherry.
How to cite: pcs2-N-HRI(1-138)-GFP-IRES-mCherry was a gift from Michael Rape (Addgene plasmid # 226100 ; http://n2t.net/addgene:226100 ; RRID:Addgene_226100)
